Addgene plasmid #49545: EGFP-Rab10T23N
Purpose: expresses EGFP-Rab10T23N (dominant negative mutant) in mammalian cells
Depositing lab: Marci Scidmore. Depositing organization: Cornell University. Publication: The Anaplasma phagocytophilum-occupied vacuole selectively recruits Rab-GTPases that are predominantly associated with recycling endosomes. Huang B, Hubber A, McDonough JA, Roy CR, Scidmore MA, Carlyon JA. Cell Microbiol. 2010 Sep 1;12(9):1292-307. doi: 10.1111/j.1462-5822.2010.01468.x. Epub 2010 Mar 25. PubMed 20345488.
Backbone
  Vector backbone: EGFP C1
  Backbone manufacturer: Clontech
  Backbone size w/o insert (bp): 4700
  Total vector size (bp): 5300
  Vector type: Mammalian Expression
  Selectable markers: Neomycin (select with G418)
Growth in bacteria
  Bacterial resistance: Kanamycin, 50 μg/mL
  Growth temperature: 37°C
  Growth strain: DH5alpha
  Copy number: High Copy
Gene/Insert
  Gene/Insert name: Rab10T23N
  Species: H. sapiens (human)
  Insert size (bp): 600
  Mutation: Threonine 23 to Asparagine
  GenBank ID: AF498945
  Entrez Gene: RAB10
  Promoter: CMV
  Tag / fusion protein: EGFP (N terminal on insert)
  Cloning method: Restriction Enzyme; 5′ cloning site BamHI/BglII (destroyed during cloning); 3′ cloning site XhoI/SalI (destroyed during cloning)
  Sequencing primers: 5′ EGFP C (CATGGTCCTGCTGGAGTTCGTG)
Resource information
  A portion of this plasmid was derived from a plasmid made by: Rab10 cDNA derived from pCDNA3.1-Rab10 purchased from Missouri S&T cDNA Resource Center
Terms and licenses: Academic/Nonprofit Terms; Industry Terms: Not Available to Industry
How to cite: EGFP-Rab10T23N was a gift from Marci Scidmore (Addgene plasmid # 49545)
