[The description below was written by a language model from this plasmid's Addgene catalogue record and pLannotate feature annotations shown in this document.]
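Description:
EGFP-Rab10T23N is a mammalian expression plasmid of about 5.3 kb built on the Clontech EGFP C1 backbone. It produces human RAB10 carrying a threonine-23-to-asparagine substitution, fused at its N terminus to EGFP. Transcription is driven by the human cytomegalovirus immediate-early enhancer and promoter. The EGFP coding sequence is followed after a short linker by the roughly 600 bp RAB10 open reading frame, and the transcript is terminated by the SV40 polyadenylation signal. The insert was placed in the C1 polylinker by ligating compatible ends (BamHI/BglII at the 5′ junction and XhoI/SalI at the 3′ junction), so all four sites were destroyed and only a fragment of the multiple cloning site remains downstream. The Rab10 cDNA was taken from an earlier pcDNA3.1-based clone.

The plasmid replicates in E. coli from a high-copy ColE1/pUC-type origin and also carries an f1 origin for single-stranded DNA production. A single Tn5 aminoglycoside phosphotransferase gene provides both selections. A bacterial bla-type promoter drives it for kanamycin resistance in bacteria. The SV40 enhancer/early promoter, paired with an HSV TK polyadenylation signal, drives it for G418 selection of stably transfected mammalian cells. The short large T antigen, ble and bGH poly(A) fragments in the annotation are most likely remnants of the backbone or chance matches rather than functional elements.

The record describes T23N as a dominant negative mutant, so the construct is used both to interfere with endogenous Rab10 function and to follow the localisation of the fluorescent fusion in live or fixed cells. The associated study examined which Rab GTPases are recruited to the vacuole occupied by the intracellular bacterium Anaplasma phagocytophilum.
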