Features (pLannotate 1.2.2; 15 found; start..end, strand, type, name):
     61..364     +  enhancer       CMV enhancer: human cytomegalovirus immediate early enhancer
    365..568     +  promoter       CMV promoter: human cytomegalovirus (CMV) immediate early promoter
    613..1329    +  CDS            EGFP: EGFP is a basic (constitutively fluorescent) green fluorescent protein published in 1996, derived from Aequorea victoria. It is reported to be a rapidly-maturing weak dimer with moderate acid sensitivity.
   1348..1947    +  CDS            RAB10: RAB10_HUMAN - Experimental evidence at protein level: Swiss-Prot protein existence level 1. (Microbial infection) Upon Legionella pneumophila infection promotes endoplasmic reticulum recruitment and bacterial replication. Plays a role in remodeling the Legionella-containing vacuole (LCV) into an endoplasmic reticulum-like vacuole. From Homo sapiens (Human).
   1952..1977    +  misc_feature   MCS (fragment): multiple cloning site
   1994..2078    +  CDS            large T antigen (fragment): large T antigen from SV40 (simian virus 40)
   2101..2222    +  polyA_signal   SV40 poly(A) signal: SV40 polyadenylation signal
   2256..2684    -  rep_origin     f1 ori (sequence partly withheld): f1 bacteriophage origin of replication; arrow indicates direction of (+) strand synthesis
   2711..2815    +  promoter       AmpR promoter: bla
   2817..3174    +  promoter       SV40 promoter: SV40 enhancer and early promoter
   3209..4003    +  CDS            NeoR/KanR: aminoglycoside phosphotransferase from Tn5; aph(3')-II (or nptII); confers resistance to neomycin, kanamycin, and G418 (Geneticin®)
   4024..4176    +  CDS            ble (fragment): BLE_KLEPN - Experimental evidence at protein level: Swiss-Prot protein existence level 1. Binding protein with a strong affinity to the bleomycin family of antibiotics. Binds to CL990; an antimitotic-antibiotic compound. From Klebsiella pneumoniae.
   4235..4282    +  polyA_signal   HSV TK poly(A) signal: herpes simplex virus thymidine kinase polyadenylation signal (Cole and Stacy, 1985)
   4373..4389    -  polyA_signal   bGH poly(A) signal (fragment): bovine growth hormone polyadenylation signal
   4611..5199    +  rep_origin     ori: high-copy-number ColE1/pMB1/pBR322/pUC origin of replication
>Addgene plasmid #49545 | EGFP-Rab10T23N | depositor full sequence | sequence record 73932 | EGFP-Rab10T23N sequence 5313 bps
TAGTTATTAATAGTAATCAATTACGGGGTCATTAGTTCATAGCCCATATATGGAGTTCCGCGTTACATAA
CTTACGGTAAATGGCCCGCCTGGCTGACCGCCCAACGACCCCCGCCCATTGACGTCAATAATGACGTATG
TTCCCATAGTAACGCCAATAGGGACTTTCCATTGACGTCAATGGGTGGAGTATTTACGGTAAACTGCCCA
CTTGGCAGTACATCAAGTGTATCATATGCCAAGTACGCCCCCTATTGACGTCAATGACGGTAAATGGCCC
GCCTGGCATTATGCCCAGTACATGACCTTATGGGACTTTCCTACTTGGCAGTACATCTACGTATTAGTCA
TCGCTATTACCATGGTGATGCGGTTTTGGCAGTACATCAATGGGCGTGGATAGCGGTTTGACTCACGGGG
ATTTCCAAGTCTCCACCCCATTGACGTCAATGGGAGTTTGTTTTGGCACCAAAATCAACGGGACTTTCCA
AAATGTCGTAACAACTCCGCCCCATTGACGCAAATGGGCGGTAGGCGTGTACGGTGGGAGGTCTATATAA
GCAGAGCTGGTTTAGTGAACCGTCAGATCCGCTAGCGCTACCGGTCGCCACCATGGTGAGCAAGGGCGAG
GAGCTGTTCACCGGGGTGGTGCCCATCCTGGTCGAGCTGGACGGCGACGTAAACGGCCACAAGTTCAGCG
TGTCCGGCGAGGGCGAGGGCGATGCCACCTACGGCAAGCTGACCCTGAAGTTCATCTGCACCACCGGCAA
GCTGCCCGTGCCCTGGCCCACCCTCGTGACCACCCTGACCTACGGCGTGCAGTGCTTCAGCCGCTACCCC
GACCACATGAAGCAGCACGACTTCTTCAAGTCCGCCATGCCCGAAGGCTACGTCCAGGAGCGCACCATCT
TCTTCAAGGACGACGGCAACTACAAGACCCGCGCCGAGGTGAAGTTCGAGGGCGACACCCTGGTGAACCG
CATCGAGCTGAAGGGCATCGACTTCAAGGAGGACGGCAACATCCTGGGGCACAAGCTGGAGTACAACTAC
AACAGCCACAACGTCTATATCATGGCCGACAAGCAGAAGAACGGCATCAAGGTGAACTTCAAGATCCGCC
ACAACATCGAGGACGGCAGCGTGCAGCTCGCCGACCACTACCAGCAGAACACCCCCATCGGCGACGGCCC
CGTGCTGCTGCCCGACAACCACTACCTGAGCACCCAGTCCGCCCTGAGCAAAGACCCCAACGAGAAGCGC
GATCACATGGTCCTGCTGGAGTTCGTGACCGCCGCCGGGATCACTCTCGGCATGGACGAGCTGTACAAGT
CCGGACTCAGATCCACCATGGCGAAGAAGACGTACGACCTGCTTTTCAAGCTGCTCCTGATCGGGGATTC
CGGAGTGGGGAAGAACTGCGTCCTTTTTCGTTTTTCGGATGATGCCTTCAATACTACCTTTATTTCCACC
ATAGGAATAGACTTCAAGATCAAAACAGTTGAATTACAAGGAAAGAAGATCAAGCTACAGATATGGGATA
CAGCAGGCCAGGAGCGATTTCACACCATCACAACCTCCTACTACAGAGGCGCAATGGGTATCATGCTAGT
ATATGACATCACCAATGGTAAAAGTTTTGAAAACATCAGCAAATGGCTTAGAAACATAGATGAGCATGCC
AATGAAGATGTGGAAAGAATGTTACTAGGAAACAAGTGTGATATGGACGACAAAAGAGTTGTACCTAAAG
GAAAAGGAGAACAGATTGCAAGGGAGCATGGTATTAGGTTTTTTGAGACTAGTGCAAAAGCAAATATAAA
CATCGAAAAGGCGTTCCTCACGTTAGCTGAAGATATCCTTCGAAAGACCCCTGTAAAAGAGCCCAACAGT
GAAAATGTAGATATCAGCAGTGGAGGAGGCGTGACAGGCTGGAAGAGCAAATGCTGCTGACTCGACGGTA
CCGCGGGCCCGGGATCCACCGGATCTAGATAACTGATCATAATCAGCCATACCACATTTGTAGAGGTTTT
ACTTGCTTTAAAAAACCTCCCACACCTCCCCCTGAACCTGAAACATAAAATGAATGCAATTGTTGTTGTT
AACTTGTTTATTGCAGCTTATAATGGTTACAAATAAAGCAATAGCATCACAAATTTCACAAATAAAGCAT
TTTTTTCACTGCATTCTAGTTGTGGTTTGTCCAAACTCATCAATGTATCTTAACGCGTAAATTGTAAGCG
TTAATATTTTGTTAAAATTCGCGTTAAATTTTTGTTAAATCAGCTCATTTTTTAACCAATAGGCCGAAAT
CGGCAAAATCCCTTATAAATCAAAAGAATAGACCGAGATAGGGT
[37 nt withheld, positions 2355-2391]
AAAGAACGTGGACTCCAACGTCAAAGG
[49 nt withheld, positions 2419-2467]
T
[91 nt withheld, positions 2469-2559]
G
[124 nt withheld, positions 2561-2684]
CAGGTGGCACTTTTCGGGGAAATGTGCGCGGAACCCCTATTTGTTTATTTTTCTAAATACATTCAAATAT
GTATCCGCTCATGAGACAATAACCCTGATAAATGCTTCAATAATATTGAAAAAGGAAGAGTCCTGAGGCG
GAAAGAACCAGCTGTGGAATGTGTGTCAGTTAGGGTGTGGAAAGTCCCCAGGCTCCCCAGCAGGCAGAAG
TATGCAAAGCATGCATCTCAATTAGTCAGCAACCAGGTGTGGAAAGTCCCCAGGCTCCCCAGCAGGCAGA
AGTATGCAAAGCATGCATCTCAATTAGTCAGCAACCATAGTCCCGCCCCTAACTCCGCCCATCCCGCCCC
TAACTCCGCCCAGTTCCGCCCATTCTCCGCCCCATGGCTGACTAATTTTTTTTATTTATGCAGAGGCCGA
GGCCGCCTCGGCCTCTGAGCTATTCCAGAAGTAGTGAGGAGGCTTTTTTGGAGGCCTAGGCTTTTGCAAA
GATCGATCAAGAGACAGGATGAGGATCGTTTCGCATGATTGAACAAGATGGATTGCACGCAGGTTCTCCG
GCCGCTTGGGTGGAGAGGCTATTCGGCTATGACTGGGCACAACAGACAATCGGCTGCTCTGATGCCGCCG
TGTTCCGGCTGTCAGCGCAGGGGCGCCCGGTTCTTTTTGTCAAGACCGACCTGTCCGGTGCCCTGAATGA
ACTGCAAGACGAGGCAGCGCGGCTATCGTGGCTGGCCACGACGGGCGTTCCTTGCGCAGCTGTGCTCGAC
GTTGTCACTGAAGCGGGAAGGGACTGGCTGCTATTGGGCGAAGTGCCGGGGCAGGATCTCCTGTCATCTC
ACCTTGCTCCTGCCGAGAAAGTATCCATCATGGCTGATGCAATGCGGCGGCTGCATACGCTTGATCCGGC
TACCTGCCCATTCGACCACCAAGCGAAACATCGCATCGAGCGAGCACGTACTCGGATGGAAGCCGGTCTT
GTCGATCAGGATGATCTGGACGAAGAGCATCAGGGGCTCGCGCCAGCCGAACTGTTCGCCAGGCTCAAGG
CGAGCATGCCCGACGGCGAGGATCTCGTCGTGACCCATGGCGATGCCTGCTTGCCGAATATCATGGTGGA
AAATGGCCGCTTTTCTGGATTCATCGACTGTGGCCGGCTGGGTGTGGCGGACCGCTATCAGGACATAGCG
TTGGCTACCCGTGATATTGCTGAAGAGCTTGGCGGCGAATGGGCTGACCGCTTCCTCGTGCTTTACGGTA
TCGCCGCTCCCGATTCGCAGCGCATCGCCTTCTATCGCCTTCTTGACGAGTTCTTCTGAGCGGGACTCTG
GGGTTCGAAATGACCGACCAAGCGACGCCCAACCTGCCATCACGAGATTTCGATTCCACCGCCGCCTTCT
ATGAAAGGTTGGGCTTCGGAATCGTTTTCCGGGACGCCGGCTGGATGATCCTCCAGCGCGGGGATCTCAT
GCTGGAGTTCTTCGCCCACCCTAGGGGGAGGCTAACTGAAACACGGAAGGAGACAATACCGGAAGGAACC
CGCGCTATGACGGCAATAAAAAGACAGAATAAAACGCACGGTGTTGGGTCGTTTGTTCATAAACGCGGGG
TTCGGTCCCAGGGCTGGCACTCTGTCGATACCCCACCGAGACCCCATTGGGGCCAATACGCCCGCGTTTC
TTCCTTTTCCCCACCCCACCCCCCAAGTTCGGGTGAAGGCCCAGGGCTCGCAGCCAACGTCGGGGCGGCA
GGCCCTGCCATAGCCTCAGGTTACTCATATATACTTTAGATTGATTTAAAACTTCATTTTTAATTTAAAA
GGATCTAGGTGAAGATCCTTTTTGATAATCTCATGACCAAAATCCCTTAACGTGAGTTTTCGTTCCACTG
AGCGTCAGACCCCGTAGAAAAGATCAAAGGATCTTCTTGAGATCCTTTTTTTCTGCGCGTAATCTGCTGC
TTGCAAACAAAAAAACCACCGCTACCAGCGGTGGTTTGTTTGCCGGATCAAGAGCTACCAACTCTTTTTC
CGAAGGTAACTGGCTTCAGCAGAGCGCAGATACCAAATACTGTCCTTCTAGTGTAGCCGTAGTTAGGCCA
CCACTTCAAGAACTCTGTAGCACCGCCTACATACCTCGCTCTGCTAATCCTGTTACCAGTGGCTGCTGCC
AGTGGCGATAAGTCGTGTCTTACCGGGTTGGACTCAAGACGATAGTTACCGGATAAGGCGCAGCGGTCGG
GCTGAACGGGGGGTTCGTGCACACAGCCCAGCTTGGAGCGAACGACCTACACCGAACTGAGATACCTACA
GCGTGAGCTATGAGAAAGCGCCACGCTTCCCGAAGGGAGAAAGGCGGACAGGTATCCGGTAAGCGGCAGG
GTCGGAACAGGAGAGCGCACGAGGGAGCTTCCAGGGGGAAACGCCTGGTATCTTTATAGTCCTGTCGGGT
TTCGCCACCTCTGACTTGAGCGTCGATTTTTGTGATGCTCGTCAGGGGGGCGGAGCCTATGGAAAAACGC
CAGCAACGCGGCCTTTTTACGGTTCCTGGCCTTTTGCTGGCCTTTTGCTCACATGTTCTTTCCTGCGTTA
TCCCCTGATTCTGTGGATAACCGTATTACCGCCATGCAT
