>Addgene plasmid #49545 | EGFP-Rab10T23N | addgene partial sequence | sequence record 76041 | EGFP-C 5'-CATGGTCCTGCTGGAGTTCGTG-3'
CTCTCGGCATGGACGAGCTGTACAAGTCCGGACTCAGATCCACCATGGCGAAGAAGACGTACGACCTGCT
TTTCAAGCTGCTCCTGATCGGGGATTCCGGAGTGGGGAAGAACTGCGTCCTTTTTCGTTTTTCGGATGAT
GCCTTCAATACTACCTTTATTTCCACCATAGGAATAGACTTCAAGATCAAAACAGTTGAATTACAAGGAA
AGAAGATCAAGCTACAGATATGGGATACAGCAGGCCAGGAGCGATTTCACACCATCACAACCTCCTACTA
CAGAGGCGCAATGGGTATCATGCTAGTATATGACATCACCAATGGTAAAAGTTTTGAAAACATCAGCAAA
TGGCTTAGAAACATAGATGAGCATGCCAATGAAGATGTGGAAAGAATGTTACTAGGAAACAAGTGTGATA
TGGACGACAAAAGAGTTGTACCTAAAGGAAAAGGAGAACAGATTGCAAGGGAGCATGGTATTAGGTTTTT
TGAGACTAGTGCAAAAGCAAATATAAACATCGAAAAGGCGTTCCTCACGTTAGCTGAAGATATCCTTCGA
AAGACCCCTGTAAAAGAGCCCAACAGTGAAAATGTAGATATCAGCAGTGGAGGAGGCGTGACAGGCTGGA
AGAGCAAATGCTGCTGACTCGACGGTACCGCGGGCCCGGGATCCACCGGATCTAGATAACTGATCATAAT
CAGCCATACCACATTTGTAGAGGTTTTACTTGCTTTAAAAAACCTCCCACACCTCCCCCTGAACCTGAAA
CATAAAATGAATGCAATTGTTGTTGTTAACTTGTTTATTGCAGCTTATAATGGTTACAAATAAAGCAATA
GCATCACAAATTTCACAAATAAAGCATTTTTTTCACTGCATTCTAGTTGTGGTTTGTCCAAACTCATCAA
TGTATCTTAACGCGTAAATTGTAAGCGTTAATATTTTGTTAAAATTCGCGTTAAATTTTTGTTAAATCAG
CTCATTTTTTAACCAATAGGCCGAAATCGGCAAAATCCCTTATAAATCAAAAGAATAGACCGAGATAGGG
T
[37 nt withheld, positions 1052-1088]
AAAGAACGTGGACTCCAACGTCAAAGGGCGAAAAACCGTCTA
